Addgene plasmid #109255: pET29b-RupA_C1-A1-T1-CHis
Purpose: NRPS module containing CAT domains with C-terminal 6His tag
Depositing lab: Emily Balskus. Depositing organization: Harvard University. Publication: Discovery of small molecule protease inhibitors by investigating a widespread human gut bacterial biosynthetic pathway,. Schneider BA, EP Balskus. Tetrahedron 10.1016/j.tet.2018.03.043.
Backbone
  Vector backbone: pET29b
  Backbone manufacturer: Novagen
  Backbone size w/o insert (bp): 5370
  Total vector size (bp): 8370
  Vector type: Bacterial Expression
Growth in bacteria
  Bacterial resistance: Kanamycin, 50 μg/mL
  Growth temperature: 37°C
  Growth strain: DH5alpha
  Copy number: High Copy
Gene/Insert
  Gene/Insert name: RupA_C1-A1-T1
  Species: Ruminococcus bromii
  Insert size (bp): 3075
  Mutation: contains aa 1..1025 of WP_015523502.1
  GenBank ID: NC_021013.1 WP_015523502.1
  Promoter: T7
  Tag / fusion protein: His tag (C terminal on backbone); S-Tag (N terminal on backbone)
  Cloning method: Restriction Enzyme; 5′ cloning site BglII (not destroyed); 3′ cloning site XhoI (not destroyed)
  Sequencing primers: 5′ TAATACGACTCACTATAGGG; 3′ GCTAGTTATTGCTCAGCGG
Terms and licenses: Academic/Nonprofit Terms; Industry Terms: Not Available to Industry
How to cite: pET29b-RupA_C1-A1-T1-CHis was a gift from Emily Balskus (Addgene plasmid # 109255 ; http://n2t.net/addgene:109255 ; RRID:Addgene_109255)
