[The description below was written by a language model from this plasmid's Addgene catalogue record and pLannotate feature annotations shown in this document.]
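Description:
pET29b-RupA_C1-A1-T1-CHis is a bacterial expression plasmid of about 8.4 kb built on the Novagen pET29b backbone. It is designed to overproduce a fragment of a nonribosomal peptide synthetase (NRPS) from the human gut bacterium Ruminococcus bromii in E. coli. The plasmid replicates from a ColE1/pBR322-type origin and is selected with kanamycin through the aph(3')-Ia gene. The catalogue lists it as high copy, although the annotated rop gene and bom region are pBR322-derived elements that normally moderate copy number. An f1 origin is also present, and short annotated tetracycline-resistance and AmpR promoter fragments are backbone remnants rather than functional markers.

The roughly 3.1 kb insert encodes amino acids 1 to 1025 of RupA, which form the first module with its condensation (C1), adenylation (A1) and thiolation (T1) domains. It was cloned between BglII and XhoI sites, both of which were retained. Transcription is driven by a T7 promoter with an adjacent lac operator, followed by the T7 gene 10 ribosome binding site and ended by the T7 terminator. The plasmid-borne lacI gene supplies the repressor, so expression is IPTG-inducible in hosts that provide T7 RNA polymerase. The backbone contributes an N-terminal S-Tag and a C-terminal hexahistidine tag, the latter annotated as a partial 9xHis match, for detection and metal-affinity purification. The insert itself is not annotated in either feature table but fills the gap between the two tags.

The depositor and sequencing-derived records differ by only a few bases and show the same features. The purified module would suit in vitro biochemical study of a gut bacterial biosynthetic pathway linked to small-molecule protease inhibitors.
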