Features (pLannotate 1.2.2; 19 found; start..end, strand, type, name):
     12..467     +  rep_origin     f1 ori (sequence partly withheld): f1 bacteriophage origin of replication; arrow indicates direction of (+) strand synthesis
    494..551     +  promoter       AmpR promoter (fragment): bla
    560..1375    -  CDS            KanR: aminoglycoside phosphotransferase; aph(3')-Ia; confers resistance to kanamycin in bacteria or G418 (Geneticin®) in eukaryotes
   1497..2085    +  rep_origin     ori: high-copy-number ColE1/pMB1/pBR322/pUC origin of replication
   2271..2413    -  misc_feature   bom: basis of mobility region from pBR322
   2515..2706    -  CDS            rop: Rop protein, which maintains plasmids at low copy number; rop
   2723..3103    +  CDS            YPB1_ECOLX: Protein predicted: Swiss-Prot protein existence level 4. From Escherichia coli.
   3175..3466    -  CDS            TcR (fragment): tetracycline efflux protein; tet; confers resistance to tetracycline
   3481..3502    -  protein_bind   CAP binding site: CAP binding activates transcription in the presence of cAMP. E. coli catabolite activator protein
   3515..4597    -  CDS            lacI: lac repressor; lacI; The lac repressor binds to the lac operator to inhibit transcription in E. coli. This inhibition can be relieved by adding lactose or isopropyl-β-D-thiogalactopyranoside (IPTG).
   4598..4675    -  promoter       lacI promoter: lacI
   4683..4962    -  CDS            TcR (fragment): tetracycline efflux protein; tet; confers resistance to tetracycline
   4988..5006    +  promoter       T7 promoter: promoter for bacteriophage T7 RNA polymerase
   5007..5031    +  protein_bind   lac operator: The lac repressor binds to the lac operator to inhibit transcription in E. coli. This inhibition can be relieved by adding lactose or isopropyl-β-D-thiogalactopyranoside (IPTG). lac repressor encoded by lacI
   5046..5068    +  RBS            RBS: efficient ribosome binding site from bacteriophage T7 gene 10 (Olins and Rangwala, 1989)
   5079..5123    +  CDS            S-Tag: affinity and epitope tag derived from pancreatic ribonuclease A
   8214..8231    +  CDS            9xHis (fragment): 9xHis affinity tag
   8241..8290    +  CDS            SET1 (fragment): solubility-enhancement tag derived from T7 phage gene 10B
   8298..8345    +  terminator     T7 terminator: transcription terminator for bacteriophage T7 RNA polymerase
>Addgene plasmid #109255 | pET29b-RupA_C1-A1-T1-CHis | depositor full sequence | sequence record 206016 | pET29b-RupA_C1-A1-T1-CHis sequence 8370 bps
TGGCGAATGGG
[124 nt withheld, positions 12-135]
C
[91 nt withheld, positions 137-227]
A
[49 nt withheld, positions 229-277]
CCTTTGACGTTGGAGTCCACGTTCTTT
[37 nt withheld, positions 305-341]
ACCCTATCTCGGTCTATTCTTTTGATTTATAAGGGATTTTGCCGATTTCGGCCTATTGGTTAAAAAATGA
GCTGATTTAACAAAAATTTAACGCGAATTTTAACAAAATATTAACGTTTACAATTTCAGGTGGCACTTTT
CGGGGAAATGTGCGCGGAACCCCTATTTGTTTATTTTTCTAAATACATTCAAATATGTATCCGCTCATGA
ATTAATTCTTAGAAAAACTCATCGAGCATCAAATGAAACTGCAATTTATTCATATCAGGATTATCAATAC
CATATTTTTGAAAAAGCCGTTTCTGTAATGAAGGAGAAAACTCACCGAGGCAGTTCCATAGGATGGCAAG
ATCCTGGTATCGGTCTGCGATTCCGACTCGTCCAACATCAATACAACCTATTAATTTCCCCTCGTCAAAA
ATAAGGTTATCAAGTGAGAAATCACCATGAGTGACGACTGAATCCGGTGAGAATGGCAAAAGTTTATGCA
TTTCTTTCCAGACTTGTTCAACAGGCCAGCCATTACGCTCGTCATCAAAATCACTCGCATCAACCAAACC
GTTATTCATTCGTGATTGCGCCTGAGCGAGACGAAATACGCGATCGCTGTTAAAAGGACAATTACAAACA
GGAATCGAATGCAACCGGCGCAGGAACACTGCCAGCGCATCAACAATATTTTCACCTGAATCAGGATATT
CTTCTAATACCTGGAATGCTGTTTTCCCGGGGATCGCAGTGGTGAGTAACCATGCATCATCAGGAGTACG
GATAAAATGCTTGATGGTCGGAAGAGGCATAAATTCCGTCAGCCAGTTTAGTCTGACCATCTCATCTGTA
ACATCATTGGCAACGCTACCTTTGCCATGTTTCAGAAACAACTCTGGCGCATCGGGCTTCCCATACAATC
GATAGATTGTCGCACCTGATTGCCCGACATTATCGCGAGCCCATTTATACCCATATAAATCAGCATCCAT
GTTGGAATTTAATCGCGGCCTAGAGCAAGACGTTTCCCGTTGAATATGGCTCATAACACCCCTTGTATTA
CTGTTTATGTAAGCAGACAGTTTTATTGTTCATGACCAAAATCCCTTAACGTGAGTTTTCGTTCCACTGA
GCGTCAGACCCCGTAGAAAAGATCAAAGGATCTTCTTGAGATCCTTTTTTTCTGCGCGTAATCTGCTGCT
TGCAAACAAAAAAACCACCGCTACCAGCGGTGGTTTGTTTGCCGGATCAAGAGCTACCAACTCTTTTTCC
GAAGGTAACTGGCTTCAGCAGAGCGCAGATACCAAATACTGTCCTTCTAGTGTAGCCGTAGTTAGGCCAC
CACTTCAAGAACTCTGTAGCACCGCCTACATACCTCGCTCTGCTAATCCTGTTACCAGTGGCTGCTGCCA
GTGGCGATAAGTCGTGTCTTACCGGGTTGGACTCAAGACGATAGTTACCGGATAAGGCGCAGCGGTCGGG
CTGAACGGGGGGTTCGTGCACACAGCCCAGCTTGGAGCGAACGACCTACACCGAACTGAGATACCTACAG
CGTGAGCTATGAGAAAGCGCCACGCTTCCCGAAGGGAGAAAGGCGGACAGGTATCCGGTAAGCGGCAGGG
TCGGAACAGGAGAGCGCACGAGGGAGCTTCCAGGGGGAAACGCCTGGTATCTTTATAGTCCTGTCGGGTT
TCGCCACCTCTGACTTGAGCGTCGATTTTTGTGATGCTCGTCAGGGGGGCGGAGCCTATGGAAAAACGCC
AGCAACGCGGCCTTTTTACGGTTCCTGGCCTTTTGCTGGCCTTTTGCTCACATGTTCTTTCCTGCGTTAT
CCCCTGATTCTGTGGATAACCGTATTACCGCCTTTGAGTGAGCTGATACCGCTCGCCGCAGCCGAACGAC
CGAGCGCAGCGAGTCAGTGAGCGAGGAAGCGGAAGAGCGCCTGATGCGGTATTTTCTCCTTACGCATCTG
TGCGGTATTTCACACCGCATATATGGTGCACTCTCAGTACAATCTGCTCTGATGCCGCATAGTTAAGCCA
GTATACACTCCGCTATCGCTACGTGACTGGGTCATGGCTGCGCCCCGACACCCGCCAACACCCGCTGACG
CGCCCTGACGGGCTTGTCTGCTCCCGGCATCCGCTTACAGACAAGCTGTGACCGTCTCCGGGAGCTGCAT
GTGTCAGAGGTTTTCACCGTCATCACCGAAACGCGCGAGGCAGCTGCGGTAAAGCTCATCAGCGTGGTCG
TGAAGCGATTCACAGATGTCTGCCTGTTCATCCGCGTCCAGCTCGTTGAGTTTCTCCAGAAGCGTTAATG
TCTGGCTTCTGATAAAGCGGGCCATGTTAAGGGCGGTTTTTTCCTGTTTGGTCACTGATGCCTCCGTGTA
AGGGGGATTTCTGTTCATGGGGGTAATGATACCGATGAAACGAGAGAGGATGCTCACGATACGGGTTACT
GATGATGAACATGCCCGGTTACTGGAACGTTGTGAGGGTAAACAACTGGCGGTATGGATGCGGCGGGACC
AGAGAAAAATCACTCAGGGTCAATGCCAGCGCTTCGTTAATACAGATGTAGGTGTTCCACAGGGTAGCCA
GCAGCATCCTGCGATGCAGATCCGGAACATAATGGTGCAGGGCGCTGACTTCCGCGTTTCCAGACTTTAC
GAAACACGGAAACCGAAGACCATTCATGTTGTTGCTCAGGTCGCAGACGTTTTGCAGCAGCAGTCGCTTC
ACGTTCGCTCGCGTATCGGTGATTCATTCTGCTAACCAGTAAGGCAACCCCGCCAGCCTAGCCGGGTCCT
CAACGACAGGAGCACGATCATGCGCACCCGTGGGGCCGCCATGCCGGCGATAATGGCCTGCTTCTCGCCG
AAACGTTTGGTGGCGGGACCAGTGACGAAGGCTTGAGCGAGGGCGTGCAAGATTCCGAATACCGCAAGCG
ACAGGCCGATCATCGTCGCGCTCCAGCGAAAGCGGTCCTCGCCGAAAATGACCCAGAGCGCTGCCGGCAC
CTGTCCTACGAGTTGCATGATAAAGAAGACAGTCATAAGTGCGGCGACGATAGTCATGCCCCGCGCCCAC
CGGAAGGAGCTGACTGGGTTGAAGGCTCTCAAGGGCATCGGTCGAGATCCCGGTGCCTAATGAGTGAGCT
AACTTACATTAATTGCGTTGCGCTCACTGCCCGCTTTCCAGTCGGGAAACCTGTCGTGCCAGCTGCATTA
ATGAATCGGCCAACGCGCGGGGAGAGGCGGTTTGCGTATTGGGCGCCAGGGTGGTTTTTCTTTTCACCAG
TGAGACGGGCAACAGCTGATTGCCCTTCACCGCCTGGCCCTGAGAGAGTTGCAGCAAGCGGTCCACGCTG
GTTTGCCCCAGCAGGCGAAAATCCTGTTTGATGGTGGTTAACGGCGGGATATAACATGAGCTGTCTTCGG
TATCGTCGTATCCCACTACCGAGATGTCCGCACCAACGCGCAGCCCGGACTCGGTAATGGCGCGCATTGC
GCCCAGCGCCATCTGATCGTTGGCAACCAGCATCGCAGTGGGAACGATGCCCTCATTCAGCATTTGCATG
GTTTGTTGAAAACCGGACATGGCACTCCAGTCGCCTTCCCGTTCCGCTATCGGCTGAATTTGATTGCGAG
TGAGATATTTATGCCAGCCAGCCAGACGCAGACGCGCCGAGACAGAACTTAATGGGCCCGCTAACAGCGC
GATTTGCTGGTGACCCAATGCGACCAGATGCTCCACGCCCAGTCGCGTACCGTCTTCATGGGAGAAAATA
ATACTGTTGATGGGTGTCTGGTCAGAGACATCAAGAAATAACGCCGGAACATTAGTGCAGGCAGCTTCCA
CAGCAATGGCATCCTGGTCATCCAGCGGATAGTTAATGATCAGCCCACTGACGCGTTGCGCGAGAAGATT
GTGCACCGCCGCTTTACAGGCTTCGACGCCGCTTCGTTCTACCATCGACACCACCACGCTGGCACCCAGT
TGATCGGCGCGAGATTTAATCGCCGCGACAATTTGCGACGGCGCGTGCAGGGCCAGACTGGAGGTGGCAA
CGCCAATCAGCAACGACTGTTTGCCCGCCAGTTGTTGTGCCACGCGGTTGGGAATGTAATTCAGCTCCGC
CATCGCCGCTTCCACTTTTTCCCGCGTTTTCGCAGAAACGTGGCTGGCCTGGTTCACCACGCGGGAAACG
GTCTGATAAGAGACACCGGCATACTCTGCGACATCGTATAACGTTACTGGTTTCACATTCACCACCCTGA
ATTGACTCTCTTCCGGGCGCTATCATGCCATACCGCGAAAGGTTTTGCGCCATTCGATGGTGTCCGGGAT
CTCGACGCTCTCCCTTATGCGACTCCTGCATTAGGAAGCAGCCCAGTAGTAGGTTGAGGCCGTTGAGCAC
CGCCGCCGCAAGGAATGGTGCATGCAAGGAGATGGCGCCCAACAGTCCCCCGGCCACGGGGCCTGCCACC
ATACCCACGCCGAAACAAGCGCTCATGAGCCCGAAGTGGCGAGCCCGATCTTCCCCATCGGTGATGTCGG
CGATATAGGCGCCAGCAACCGCACCTGTGGCGCCGGTGATGCCGGCCACGATGCGTCCGGCGTAGAGGAT
CGAGATCGATCTCGATCCCGCGAAATTAATACGACTCACTATAGGGGAATTGTGAGCGGATAACAATTCC
CCTCTAGAAATAATTTTGTTTAACTTTAAGAAGGAGATATACATATGAAAGAAACCGCTGCTGCTAAATT
CGAACGCCAGCACATGGACAGCCCAGATCTAATGAGTAATTTAATCAACTTGCTTGATACATACAAAGGT
GAAAAGCGAGAGCTTTATCCGCTTACACCGAGCCAGATGGGTGTTTATCTTTCGTGTATGCACAACCCAA
AAGGCACAATGTACAACATTCCCTGCACCTATGTTTTTGACAGTGGAAGTCTTGATACCGACAGGCTGAT
AAATGCCGTAAGAAAAGCTGTTGACAATCACCCTGTTATGAAAATTTTTATTGACAGTTCAACAGGAAGT
CCGATGATGAAGCCTCGTGACAGCGTTGATTTTGACATTCCTGTTGTACAGGTTGATAACCTTGAACAGG
CAGGCAAAGATTTTGTCAAGCCGTTTGACCTTGAAAAAGACATTCTGTTCAGATTTGCGGTTTTTGAATG
CGGTGACAAATCTATGTTTGCGATGGACTTTCACCATATAATCTCTGACGGCACATCTGTTTCGGTTATC
TGCAATGACATTGCACTTGCATATGACGGAAAAGAGCTTGAACCCGAAAAGTTTTCTCAGCTTGATCTTT
CTGTTTTTGAGGAAAAGCTTGAAGAAACCGAAGAATATCAAAAATCAAAGAACTATTATGACAGCATTTT
TTCGGCTGTTGAGTCAAAGTCGGAAATAACGGAAGATTTTGCAGAGAATTCAGAGGTTGAGGATAAACCG
AACGGTTCTTTTGAATTATCCACGAACGGAAAATTCTCCGTTGAGGATGTTCGCAATTTTGCCTTAGCAA
ACCAAATTACACCGTACACTGTTTTCCTCGGTGCATATGAATACGCAGTTGCAAAGTTTACAAATCAAAG
CGAAACAACGGTTTGCACGGTTACTCACGGAAGATTTGACAAACAGCTTAAAAATACGGTCGGCATGATG
GTTCGCACACTTCCTATCCACGCAAATATTGACGAAGAAGATACAGTTTCGGACTACCTCAAAAAAATAC
GCAGGAACATAAAGGAAACAGTTGCAAACGATTTGTTTCCGTTTATGAAACTTGCGTCCGACTATGACCT
TTCTGCTGACATTATGCTTGCCTATCAGGCTGACATATTCAACACATTTAAAATAGGCGGTCAGGCTCTA
AAATTAAAACTTGTTCCGTTAAAAAGTGCCATTTCAAAATTGAATGTTATGGTATTTGAATCAGAAACAG
ATTTTGAATTGCGTTTTGAATACAGAAACGATTTATTCAAAGAGGAAACTATTCGTTCGTTTGCCGACAG
CTTTTTAAAGATTGTTGAGCAGTTTCTTAAAAAATCCAAGCTCTGCGAAGTTGAGCTTGTAAACGAAAAT
CAGCTTGCAGAGCTTGATAACTTCAACAAAACGGAATTTCCGTTTGACGACAGCAAAACCGTTGTTGATT
TGTTTGAGGAGCAATGCAAAAAAACTCCCGACAAAACAGCGGTTGTATATAAAGAAAAGAAGTTCACCTA
CGCTGAAATTGATGAGATTACAAACCGAATTGCAGGTTATGTTCACTCAAAGGGTATCGGTAAAGAAGAG
GTTGTTTCAATTCTGATTCCGAGATGCGAATATATGCCGATTGCGTCAATCGGTGTGCTGAAATCGGGAG
CGGCATATCAACCGCTTGATCCGTCATATCCGCCCGAAAGACTTCAGTTTATGATTAAGGACGCAAACGC
AACGCTTCTTATTGCGGACGAAAATCTGCTTGAGCTTTTGCCCGATTACAGCGGTGATATTCTTCTTACA
AAGGATATTCCGAATCTTCCGAAATCAGACGCAGTTTTTGCAAAACCCTCACCCGATGATTTGTTTATAC
TTATCTATACATCGGGTTCAACAGGCACTCCAAAGGGTGCTATGCTTGAACACAAAAATGTTCGTTCATT
CTGCGATTTTCATATCAGAAACTCTGACATTGACGAACACAGCGTTGTTTCGGCATATGCAAGCTACGGT
TTTGACGCCTGCCTCAGTGAAATGTATCCTGCGCTTATCGGCGGTGCCGAGCTTCACATTATTGAGGAGG
ACATCAGACTTGACCTTGTAAGGCTGAACAGATATTTTGAAGATAACGGAATCACCCACGCATTTATGAC
AACACAGGTTGCAAGACAGTTTGCAACCGAAATTGACAACCACTCGCTCAAATATCTTCTTACGGGCGGT
GAACGGCTTGTTCCACTTGCACCGCCAAAGAATTTTGAACTCATAAACGGTTACGGTCCGACAGAATGTA
CGGTTTACATCACAGCACAACCCGTTGACAAACTCTACCACAGAATTCCTGTCGGCAAGGCGCTTGACAA
TATCAAGCTTTATGTAACAGACAAATACGGCAGGCGGCTCCCGACAGGGGCTTTGGGCGAGCTCTGTGTA
TCAGGTCAGCAGGTTTCAAGAGGTTATCTTAACCGTCCCGAACAGACTGCAAAAGCATACGAAAAGAACC
CGTATTGCAATGAAAGCGGTTACGAAAGGCTTTATCACACAGGCGACATTGTTCGCCTTACAGATGAGGG
CAAGGTTGATTTTATCGGACGAAATGACGGTCAGGTTAAAATCAGAGGATTCCGCATTGAGCTTTCCGAG
GTTGACAAGATTATCCGCAAATATGACGGCATTACAAACACAGCTGTAATCGCAAGAAAGCTTGATGGCG
GCGGACAATGCATTAACGCATACATTGTTGCCGACAGAAAAATTGACATTCAAAAGCTCAACGAATTTAT
TCTTGAACACAAGCCGCCGTATATGGTTCCCGCCACTACGATGCAGATTGACAAAATTCCGCTCAATGTA
AACGGCAAGGTTGACAAGCGCAAGCTTCCCGAGATCAAGGCAGAATCTTCAAAAAAGAAAAATTCCGCTC
CGAGGGAACTAACATTCCTTGAAAAGAAAATTTCCGCAATTATCGAAAAGATTATCGGACACAGCGATTT
TGATATTTCCGAAAATCTCATCAACGCAGGTATGACCTCGCTTTCGGTTATCAAGCTTGCAGTTGAGCTC
AACAAGGCATTCGGCTTTGAGGCACAGGTTAAAAAGATGATGAAGGGCTGTTCGGTTCTTTCGATTGAGG
ACGAACTTCAGGAGTTTATGTTCAGCCTCGAGCACCACCACCACCACCACTGAGATCCGGCTGCTAACAA
AGCCCGAAAGGAAGCTGAGTTGGCTGCTGCCACCGCTGAGCAATAACTAGCATAACCCCTTGGGGCCTCT
AAACGGGTCTTGAGGGGTTTTTTGCTGAAAGGAGGAACTATATCCGGAT
