Features (pLannotate 1.2.2; 19 found; start..end, strand, type, name):
     12..440     +  rep_origin     f1 ori (sequence partly withheld): f1 bacteriophage origin of replication; arrow indicates direction of (+) strand synthesis
    493..550     +  promoter       AmpR promoter (fragment): bla
    559..1374    -  CDS            KanR: aminoglycoside phosphotransferase; aph(3')-Ia; confers resistance to kanamycin in bacteria or G418 (Geneticin®) in eukaryotes
   1496..2084    +  rep_origin     ori: high-copy-number ColE1/pMB1/pBR322/pUC origin of replication
   2270..2409    -  misc_feature   bom: basis of mobility region from pBR322
   2511..2702    -  CDS            rop: Rop protein, which maintains plasmids at low copy number; rop
   2719..3099    +  CDS            YPB1_ECOLX: Protein predicted: Swiss-Prot protein existence level 4. From Escherichia coli.
   3171..3462    -  CDS            TcR (fragment): tetracycline efflux protein; tet; confers resistance to tetracycline
   3477..3498    -  protein_bind   CAP binding site: CAP binding activates transcription in the presence of cAMP. E. coli catabolite activator protein
   3511..4593    -  CDS            lacI: lac repressor; lacI; The lac repressor binds to the lac operator to inhibit transcription in E. coli. This inhibition can be relieved by adding lactose or isopropyl-β-D-thiogalactopyranoside (IPTG).
   4594..4671    -  promoter       lacI promoter: lacI
   4679..4958    -  CDS            TcR (fragment): tetracycline efflux protein; tet; confers resistance to tetracycline
   4984..5002    +  promoter       T7 promoter: promoter for bacteriophage T7 RNA polymerase
   5003..5027    +  protein_bind   lac operator: The lac repressor binds to the lac operator to inhibit transcription in E. coli. This inhibition can be relieved by adding lactose or isopropyl-β-D-thiogalactopyranoside (IPTG). lac repressor encoded by lacI
   5042..5064    +  RBS            RBS: efficient ribosome binding site from bacteriophage T7 gene 10 (Olins and Rangwala, 1989)
   5075..5119    +  CDS            S-Tag: affinity and epitope tag derived from pancreatic ribonuclease A
   8210..8227    +  CDS            9xHis (fragment): 9xHis affinity tag
   8237..8286    +  CDS            SET1 (fragment): solubility-enhancement tag derived from T7 phage gene 10B
   8294..8341    +  terminator     T7 terminator: transcription terminator for bacteriophage T7 RNA polymerase
>Addgene plasmid #109255 | pET29b-RupA_C1-A1-T1-CHis | addgene full sequence | sequence record 214294 | Addgene NGS Result
TGGCGAATGGG
[124 nt withheld, positions 12-135]
C
[91 nt withheld, positions 137-227]
A
[49 nt withheld, positions 229-277]
CCTTTGACGTTGGAGTCCACGTTCTTT
[37 nt withheld, positions 305-341]
ACCCTATCTCGGTCTATTCTTTTGATTTATAAGGGATTTTGCCGATTTCGGCCTATTGGTTAAAAAATGA
GCTGATTTAACAAAAATTTAACGCGAATTTTAACAAAATATTAACGCTTACAATTTAGGTGGCACTTTTC
GGGGAAATGTGCGCGGAACCCCTATTTGTTTATTTTTCTAAATACATTCAAATATGTATCCGCTCATGAA
TTAATTCTTAGAAAAACTCATCGAGCATCAAATGAAACTGCAATTTATTCATATCAGGATTATCAATACC
ATATTTTTGAAAAAGCCGTTTCTGTAATGAAGGAGAAAACTCACCGAGGCAGTTCCATAGGATGGCAAGA
TCCTGGTATCGGTCTGCGATTCCGACTCGTCCAACATCAATACAACCTATTAATTTCCCCTCGTCAAAAA
TAAGGTTATCAAGTGAGAAATCACCATGAGTGACGACTGAATCCGGTGAGAATGGCAAAAGTTTATGCAT
TTCTTTCCAGACTTGTTCAACAGGCCAGCCATTACGCTCGTCATCAAAATCACTCGCATCAACCAAACCG
TTATTCATTCGTGATTGCGCCTGAGCGAGACGAAATACGCGATCGCTGTTAAAAGGACAATTACAAACAG
GAATCGAATGCAACCGGCGCAGGAACACTGCCAGCGCATCAACAATATTTTCACCTGAATCAGGATATTC
TTCTAATACCTGGAATGCTGTTTTCCCGGGGATCGCAGTGGTGAGTAACCATGCATCATCAGGAGTACGG
ATAAAATGCTTGATGGTCGGAAGAGGCATAAATTCCGTCAGCCAGTTTAGTCTGACCATCTCATCTGTAA
CATCATTGGCAACGCTACCTTTGCCATGTTTCAGAAACAACTCTGGCGCATCGGGCTTCCCATACAATCG
ATAGATTGTCGCACCTGATTGCCCGACATTATCGCGAGCCCATTTATACCCATATAAATCAGCATCCATG
TTGGAATTTAATCGCGGCCTAGAGCAAGACGTTTCCCGTTGAATATGGCTCATAACACCCCTTGTATTAC
TGTTTATGTAAGCAGACAGTTTTATTGTTCATGACCAAAATCCCTTAACGTGAGTTTTCGTTCCACTGAG
CGTCAGACCCCGTAGAAAAGATCAAAGGATCTTCTTGAGATCCTTTTTTTCTGCGCGTAATCTGCTGCTT
GCAAACAAAAAAACCACCGCTACCAGCGGTGGTTTGTTTGCCGGATCAAGAGCTACCAACTCTTTTTCCG
AAGGTAACTGGCTTCAGCAGAGCGCAGATACCAAATACTGTCCTTCTAGTGTAGCCGTAGTTAGGCCACC
ACTTCAAGAACTCTGTAGCACCGCCTACATACCTCGCTCTGCTAATCCTGTTACCAGTGGCTGCTGCCAG
TGGCGATAAGTCGTGTCTTACCGGGTTGGACTCAAGACGATAGTTACCGGATAAGGCGCAGCGGTCGGGC
TGAACGGGGGGTTCGTGCACACAGCCCAGCTTGGAGCGAACGACCTACACCGAACTGAGATACCTACAGC
GTGAGCTATGAGAAAGCGCCACGCTTCCCGAAGGGAGAAAGGCGGACAGGTATCCGGTAAGCGGCAGGGT
CGGAACAGGAGAGCGCACGAGGGAGCTTCCAGGGGGAAACGCCTGGTATCTTTATAGTCCTGTCGGGTTT
CGCCACCTCTGACTTGAGCGTCGATTTTTGTGATGCTCGTCAGGGGGGCGGAGCCTATGGAAAAACGCCA
GCAACGCGGCCTTTTTACGGTTCCTGGCCTTTTGCTGGCCTTTTGCTCACATGTTCTTTCCTGCGTTATC
CCCTGATTCTGTGGATAACCGTATTACCGCCTTTGAGTGAGCTGATACCGCTCGCCGCAGCCGAACGACC
GAGCGCAGCGAGTCAGTGAGCGAGGAAGCGGAAGAGCGCCTGATGCGGTATTTTCTCCTTACGCATCTGT
GCGGTATTTCACACCGCAATGGTGCACTCTCAGTACAATCTGCTCTGATGCCGCATAGTTAAGCCAGTAT
ACACTCCGCTATCGCTACGTGACTGGGTCATGGCTGCGCCCCGACACCCGCCAACACCCGCTGACGCGCC
CTGACGGGCTTGTCTGCTCCCGGCATCCGCTTACAGACAAGCTGTGACCGTCTCCGGGAGCTGCATGTGT
CAGAGGTTTTCACCGTCATCACCGAAACGCGCGAGGCAGCTGCGGTAAAGCTCATCAGCGTGGTCGTGAA
GCGATTCACAGATGTCTGCCTGTTCATCCGCGTCCAGCTCGTTGAGTTTCTCCAGAAGCGTTAATGTCTG
GCTTCTGATAAAGCGGGCCATGTTAAGGGCGGTTTTTTCCTGTTTGGTCACTGATGCCTCCGTGTAAGGG
GGATTTCTGTTCATGGGGGTAATGATACCGATGAAACGAGAGAGGATGCTCACGATACGGGTTACTGATG
ATGAACATGCCCGGTTACTGGAACGTTGTGAGGGTAAACAACTGGCGGTATGGATGCGGCGGGACCAGAG
AAAAATCACTCAGGGTCAATGCCAGCGCTTCGTTAATACAGATGTAGGTGTTCCACAGGGTAGCCAGCAG
CATCCTGCGATGCAGATCCGGAACATAATGGTGCAGGGCGCTGACTTCCGCGTTTCCAGACTTTACGAAA
CACGGAAACCGAAGACCATTCATGTTGTTGCTCAGGTCGCAGACGTTTTGCAGCAGCAGTCGCTTCACGT
TCGCTCGCGTATCGGTGATTCATTCTGCTAACCAGTAAGGCAACCCCGCCAGCCTAGCCGGGTCCTCAAC
GACAGGAGCACGATCATGCGCACCCGTGGGGCCGCCATGCCGGCGATAATGGCCTGCTTCTCGCCGAAAC
GTTTGGTGGCGGGACCAGTGACGAAGGCTTGAGCGAGGGCGTGCAAGATTCCGAATACCGCAAGCGACAG
GCCGATCATCGTCGCGCTCCAGCGAAAGCGGTCCTCGCCGAAAATGACCCAGAGCGCTGCCGGCACCTGT
CCTACGAGTTGCATGATAAAGAAGACAGTCATAAGTGCGGCGACGATAGTCATGCCCCGCGCCCACCGGA
AGGAGCTGACTGGGTTGAAGGCTCTCAAGGGCATCGGTCGAGATCCCGGTGCCTAATGAGTGAGCTAACT
TACATTAATTGCGTTGCGCTCACTGCCCGCTTTCCAGTCGGGAAACCTGTCGTGCCAGCTGCATTAATGA
ATCGGCCAACGCGCGGGGAGAGGCGGTTTGCGTATTGGGCGCCAGGGTGGTTTTTCTTTTCACCAGTGAG
ACGGGCAACAGCTGATTGCCCTTCACCGCCTGGCCCTGAGAGAGTTGCAGCAAGCGGTCCACGCTGGTTT
GCCCCAGCAGGCGAAAATCCTGTTTGATGGTGGTTAACGGCGGGATATAACATGAGCTGTCTTCGGTATC
GTCGTATCCCACTACCGAGATGTCCGCACCAACGCGCAGCCCGGACTCGGTAATGGCGCGCATTGCGCCC
AGCGCCATCTGATCGTTGGCAACCAGCATCGCAGTGGGAACGATGCCCTCATTCAGCATTTGCATGGTTT
GTTGAAAACCGGACATGGCACTCCAGTCGCCTTCCCGTTCCGCTATCGGCTGAATTTGATTGCGAGTGAG
ATATTTATGCCAGCCAGCCAGACGCAGACGCGCCGAGACAGAACTTAATGGGCCCGCTAACAGCGCGATT
TGCTGGTGACCCAATGCGACCAGATGCTCCACGCCCAGTCGCGTACCGTCTTCATGGGAGAAAATAATAC
TGTTGATGGGTGTCTGGTCAGAGACATCAAGAAATAACGCCGGAACATTAGTGCAGGCAGCTTCCACAGC
AATGGCATCCTGGTCATCCAGCGGATAGTTAATGATCAGCCCACTGACGCGTTGCGCGAGAAGATTGTGC
ACCGCCGCTTTACAGGCTTCGACGCCGCTTCGTTCTACCATCGACACCACCACGCTGGCACCCAGTTGAT
CGGCGCGAGATTTAATCGCCGCGACAATTTGCGACGGCGCGTGCAGGGCCAGACTGGAGGTGGCAACGCC
AATCAGCAACGACTGTTTGCCCGCCAGTTGTTGTGCCACGCGGTTGGGAATGTAATTCAGCTCCGCCATC
GCCGCTTCCACTTTTTCCCGCGTTTTCGCAGAAACGTGGCTGGCCTGGTTCACCACGCGGGAAACGGTCT
GATAAGAGACACCGGCATACTCTGCGACATCGTATAACGTTACTGGTTTCACATTCACCACCCTGAATTG
ACTCTCTTCCGGGCGCTATCATGCCATACCGCGAAAGGTTTTGCGCCATTCGATGGTGTCCGGGATCTCG
ACGCTCTCCCTTATGCGACTCCTGCATTAGGAAGCAGCCCAGTAGTAGGTTGAGGCCGTTGAGCACCGCC
GCCGCAAGGAATGGTGCATGCAAGGAGATGGCGCCCAACAGTCCCCCGGCCACGGGGCCTGCCACCATAC
CCACGCCGAAACAAGCGCTCATGAGCCCGAAGTGGCGAGCCCGATCTTCCCCATCGGTGATGTCGGCGAT
ATAGGCGCCAGCAACCGCACCTGTGGCGCCGGTGATGCCGGCCACGATGCGTCCGGCGTAGAGGATCGAG
ATCGATCTCGATCCCGCGAAATTAATACGACTCACTATAGGGGAATTGTGAGCGGATAACAATTCCCCTC
TAGAAATAATTTTGTTTAACTTTAAGAAGGAGATATACATATGAAAGAAACCGCTGCTGCTAAATTCGAA
CGCCAGCACATGGACAGCCCAGATCTAATGAGTAATTTAATCAACTTGCTTGATACATACAAAGGTGAAA
AGCGAGAGCTTTATCCGCTTACACCGAGCCAGATGGGTGTTTATCTTTCGTGTATGCACAACCCAAAAGG
CACAATGTACAACATTCCCTGCACCTATGTTTTTGACAGTGGAAGTCTTGATACCGACAGGCTGATAAAT
GCCGTAAGAAAAGCTGTTGACAATCACCCTGTTATGAAAATTTTTATTGACAGTTCAACAGGAAGTCCGA
TGATGAAGCCTCGTGACAGCGTTGATTTTGACATTCCTGTTGTACAGGTTGATAACCTTGAACAGGCAGG
CAAAGATTTTGTCAAGCCGTTTGACCTTGAAAAAGACATTCTGTTCAGATTTGCGGTTTTTGAATGCGGT
GACAAATCTATGTTTGCGATGGACTTTCACCATATAATCTCTGACGGCACATCTGTTTCGGTTATCTGCA
ATGACATTGCACTTGCATATGACGGAAAAGAGCTTGAACCCGAAAAGTTTTCTCAGCTTGATCTTTCTGT
TTTTGAGGAAAAGCTTGAAGAAACCGAAGAATATCAAAAATCAAAGAACTATTATGACAGCATTTTTTCG
GCTGTTGAGTCAAAGTCGGAAATAACGGAAGATTTTGCAGAGAATTCAGAGGTTGAGGATAAACCGAACG
GTTCTTTTGAATTATCCACGAACGGAAAATTCTCCGTTGAGGATGTTCGCAATTTTGCCTTAGCAAACCA
AATTACACCGTACACTGTTTTCCTCGGTGCATATGAATACGCAGTTGCAAAGTTTACAAATCAAAGCGAA
ACAACGGTTTGCACGGTTACTCACGGAAGATTTGACAAACAGCTTAAAAATACGGTCGGCATGATGGTTC
GCACACTTCCTATCCACGCAAATATTGACGAAGAAGATACAGTTTCGGACTACCTCAAAAAAATACGCAG
GAACATAAAGGAAACAGTTGCAAACGATTTGTTTCCGTTTATGAAACTTGCGTCCGACTATGACCTTTCT
GCTGACATTATGCTTGCCTATCAGGCTGACATATTCAACACATTTAAAATAGGCGGTCAGGCTCTAAAAT
TAAAACTTGTTCCGTTAAAAAGTGCCATTTCAAAATTGAATGTTATGGTATTTGAATCAGAAACAGATTT
TGAATTGCGTTTTGAATACAGAAACGATTTATTCAAAGAGGAAACTATTCGTTCGTTTGCCGACAGCTTT
TTAAAGATTGTTGAGCAGTTTCTTAAAAAATCCAAGCTCTGCGAAGTTGAGCTTGTAAACGAAAATCAGC
TTGCAGAGCTTGATAACTTCAACAAAACGGAATTTCCGTTTGACGACAGCAAAACCGTTGTTGATTTGTT
TGAGGAGCAATGCAAAAAAACTCCCGACAAAACAGCGGTTGTATATAAAGAAAAGAAGTTCACCTACGCT
GAAATTGATGAGATTACAAACCGAATTGCAGGTTATGTTCACTCAAAGGGTATCGGTAAAGAAGAGGTTG
TTTCAATTCTGATTCCGAGATGCGAATATATGCCGATTGCGTCAATCGGTGTGCTGAAATCGGGAGCGGC
ATATCAACCGCTTGATCCGTCATATCCGCCCGAAAGACTTCAGTTTATGATTAAGGACGCAAACGCAACG
CTTCTTATTGCGGACGAAAATCTGCTTGAGCTTTTGCCCGATTACAGCGGTGATATTCTTCTTACAAAGG
ATATTCCGAATCTTCCGAAATCAGACGCAGTTTTTGCAAAACCCTCACCCGATGATTTGTTTATACTTAT
CTATACATCGGGTTCAACAGGCACTCCAAAGGGTGCTATGCTTGAACACAAAAATGTTCGTTCATTCTGC
GATTTTCATATCAGAAACTCTGACATTGACGAACACAGCGTTGTTTCGGCATATGCAAGCTACGGTTTTG
ACGCCTGCCTCAGTGAAATGTATCCTGCGCTTATCGGCGGTGCCGAGCTTCACATTATTGAGGAGGACAT
CAGACTTGACCTTGTAAGGCTGAACAGATATTTTGAAGATAACGGAATCACCCACGCATTTATGACAACA
CAGGTTGCAAGACAGTTTGCAACCGAAATTGACAACCACTCGCTCAAATATCTTCTTACGGGCGGTGAAC
GGCTTGTTCCACTTGCACCGCCAAAGAATTTTGAACTCATAAACGGTTACGGTCCGACAGAATGTACGGT
TTACATCACAGCACAACCCGTTGACAAACTCTACCACAGAATTCCTGTCGGCAAGGCGCTTGACAATATC
AAGCTTTATGTAACAGACAAATACGGCAGGCGGCTCCCGACAGGGGCTTTGGGCGAGCTCTGTGTATCAG
GTCAGCAGGTTTCAAGAGGTTATCTTAACCGTCCCGAACAGACTGCAAAAGCATACGAAAAGAACCCGTA
TTGCAATGAAAGCGGTTACGAAAGGCTTTATCACACAGGCGACATTGTTCGCCTTACAGATGAGGGCAAG
GTTGATTTTATCGGACGAAATGACGGTCAGGTTAAAATCAGAGGATTCCGCATTGAGCTTTCCGAGGTTG
ACAAGATTATCCGCAAATATGACGGCATTACAAACACAGCTGTAATCGCAAGAAAGCTTGATGGCGGCGG
ACAATGCATTAACGCATACATTGTTGCCGACAGAAAAATTGACATTCAAAAGCTCAACGAATTTATTCTT
GAACACAAGCCGCCGTATATGGTTCCCGCCACTACGATGCAGATTGACAAAATTCCGCTCAATGTAAACG
GCAAGGTTGACAAGCGCAAGCTTCCCGAGATCAAGGCAGAATCTTCAAAAAAGAAAAATTCCGCTCCGAG
GGAACTAACATTCCTTGAAAAGAAAATTTCCGCAATTATCGAAAAGATTATCGGACACAGCGATTTTGAT
ATTTCCGAAAATCTCATCAACGCAGGTATGACCTCGCTTTCGGTTATCAAGCTTGCAGTTGAGCTCAACA
AGGCATTCGGCTTTGAGGCACAGGTTAAAAAGATGATGAAGGGCTGTTCGGTTCTTTCGATTGAGGACGA
ACTTCAGGAGTTTATGTTCAGCCTCGAGCACCACCACCACCACCACTGAGATCCGGCTGCTAACAAAGCC
CGAAAGGAAGCTGAGTTGGCTGCTGCCACCGCTGAGCAATAACTAGCATAACCCCTTGGGGCCTCTAAAC
GGGTCTTGAGGGGTTTTTTGCTGAAAGGAGGAACTATATCCGGAT
